Addgene plasmid #153739: pGBW-m4252906
Purpose: Mammalian expression plasmid for SARS-CoV-2 nsp7
Depositing lab: Ginkgo Bioworks & Benjie Chen. Depositing organization: Ginkgo Bioworks.
Backbone
  Vector backbone: pTwist_CMV_Hygro_6 with AarI site removed
  Backbone size w/o insert (bp): 6525
  Vector type: Mammalian Expression
  Selectable markers: Hygromycin
Growth in bacteria
  Bacterial resistance: Ampicillin, 100 μg/mL
  Growth temperature: 37°C
  Growth strain: DH5alpha
  Copy number: High Copy
Gene/Insert
  Gene/Insert name: SARS-CoV-2 nsp7
  Species: Severe acute respiratory syndrome coronavirus 2
  Insert size (bp): 242
  Mutation: wt
  Entrez Gene: ORF1ab (a.k.a. GU280_gp01)
  Promoter: CMV
  Tag / fusion protein: Cleavable TEV;3xFlag (C terminal on backbone)
  Cloning method: Unknown
Resource information
  A portion of this plasmid was derived from a plasmid made by: GinkgoBioworks
Depositor comments: NCBI reference sequence: 43740578
How to cite: pGBW-m4252906 was a gift from Ginkgo Bioworks & Benjie Chen (Addgene plasmid # 153739 ; http://n2t.net/addgene:153739 ; RRID:Addgene_153739)
