[The description below was written by a language model from this plasmid's Addgene catalogue record and pLannotate feature annotations shown in this document.]
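Description:
pGBW-m4252906 is a mammalian expression plasmid for the SARS-CoV-2 non-structural protein 7 (nsp7), a short wild-type segment of about 240 bp taken from the viral ORF1ab polyprotein gene. It is built on a pTwist_CMV_Hygro_6 backbone from which an AarI site has been removed, giving a sequenced construct of roughly 6.9 kb. In bacteria it replicates from a high-copy ColE1/pUC-type origin and is selected with ampicillin through a β-lactamase gene. For selection in mammalian cells it carries a separate cassette in which the human ubiquitin C promoter drives hygromycin B phosphotransferase, ending in a synthetic polyadenylation signal.

According to the catalogue entry, nsp7 is expressed from the CMV promoter and is fused at its C terminus to a backbone-encoded 3xFLAG tag preceded by a TEV protease cleavage site, so the protein can be detected or affinity-captured through FLAG and the tag then removed. The automated feature table is consistent with this arrangement on the minus strand: a CMV enhancer and CMV promoter fragments lie upstream of an unannotated gap where the insert presumably sits, followed by a FLAG fragment and an SV40-derived polyadenylation region. The nsp7 coding sequence and the TEV site are not themselves annotated. The table also shows β-globin insulator elements, rrnG and T7 terminators, and an additional synthetic poly(A) signal flanking the functional units, which typically serve to limit transcriptional read-through and interference between cassettes. The record supports use for transient or hygromycin-selected stable expression of tagged nsp7 in mammalian cells. No more specific application is stated.
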