Features (pLannotate 1.2.2; 19 found; start..end, strand, type, name):
     26..74      +  polyA_signal   poly(A) signal: synthetic polyadenylation signal
     92..138     +  terminator     T7 terminator: transcription terminator for bacteriophage T7 RNA polymerase
    143..214     -  misc_feature   5' β-globin insulator: insulator upstream of the human β-globin locus (Farrell et al., 2002)
    366..502     -  terminator     rrnG terminator: transcription terminator from the E. coli ribosomal RNA rrnG operon (Albrechtsen et al., 1991)
    515..1375    -  CDS            AmpR: β-lactamase; bla; confers resistance to ampicillin, carbenicillin, and related antibiotics
   1641..1689    -  polyA_signal   poly(A) signal: synthetic polyadenylation signal
   1717..2738    -  CDS            HygR (fragment): hygromycin B phosphotransferase confers resistance to hygromycin
   2748..3957    -  promoter       UbC promoter: human ubiquitin C promoter
   4221..4285    +  CDS            bla(M) (fragment): β-lactamase lacking the signal sequence; bla(M); allows cytosolic expression of β-lactamase
   4457..5045    +  rep_origin     ori: high-copy-number ColE1/pMB1/pBR322/pUC origin of replication
   5271..5342    -  misc_feature   3' β-globin insulator: insulator downstream of the human β-globin locus (Farrell et al., 2002)
   5387..5523    -  terminator     rrnG terminator: transcription terminator from the E. coli ribosomal RNA rrnG operon (Albrechtsen et al., 1991)
   5553..5599    -  terminator     T7 terminator: transcription terminator for bacteriophage T7 RNA polymerase
   5622..5691    +  CDS            large T antigen (fragment): large T antigen from SV40 (simian virus 40)
   5714..5835    +  polyA_signal   SV40 poly(A) signal: SV40 polyadenylation signal
   5905..5927    -  CDS            FLAG (fragment): FLAG® epitope tag, followed by an enterokinase cleavage site
   6314..6365    -  promoter       CMVd2 promoter: truncated human cytomegalovirus (CMV) immediate early promoter that yields moderately reduced expression relative to the full-length promoter
   6428..6445    +  promoter       CMV promoter (fragment): human cytomegalovirus (CMV) immediate early promoter
   6518..6821    -  enhancer       CMV enhancer: human cytomegalovirus immediate early enhancer
>Addgene plasmid #153739 | pGBW-m4252906 | addgene full sequence | sequence record 300748 | Ginkgo NGS Result
GGCTACACTCGATCAGCAGTTAGATAATAAAATCGCTATCCATCGAAGATGGATGTGTGTTGGTTTTTTG
TGTGTGTAACGCAACGATTGATAGCATAACCCCTTGGGGCCTCTAAACGGGTCTTGAGGGGTTTTTTGAA
TTGAGAGGTAGCTGAAGCTGCTGTTATGACCACTAGAGGGAAGAAGATACCTGTGGAGCTAATGGTCCAA
GATGTCGGGAGCCGCGATCGCTGCCAAAAAGGTAAGCTGACGATAGCTGACGAGATTCGATGCCCGACGA
GCAAATGAGCGCCACGGCTGTTCGCGTAAGCTCGAAACGACGGAGATTCGATAGAGCCAGAGTCGAGTTT
AAACGATTCGGGATCTTAAGGATAAATTTCTGGTAAGGAGGACACGTATGGAAGTGGGCAAGTTGGGGAA
GCCGTATCCGTTGCTGAATCTGGCATATGTGGGAGTATAAGACGCGCAGCGTCGCATCAGGCATTTTTTT
CTGCGCCAATGCACCTAGAATCGGTTACCAATGCTTAATCAGTGAGGCACCTATCTCAGCGATCTGTCTA
TTTCGTTCATCCATAGTTGCCTGACTCCCCGTCGTGTAGATAACTACGATACGGGAGGGCTTACCATCTG
GCCCCAGTGCTGCAATGATACCGCGAGACCCACGCTCACCGGCTCCAGATTTATCAGCAATAAACCAGCC
AGCCGGAAGGGCCGAGCGCAGAAGTGGTCCTGCAACTTTATCCGCCTCCATCCAGTCTATCAACTGTTGC
CGGGAAGCTAGAGTAAGTAGTTCGCCAGTTAATAGTTTACGCAAGGTTGTTGCCATTGCTACAGGCATCG
TGGTGTCACGCTCGTCGTTTGGTATGGCTTCATTCAGCTCCGGTTCCCAACGATCAAGGCGAGTTACATG
ATCCCCCATGTTGTGCAAAAAAGCGGTTAGCTCCTTCGGTCCTCCAATCGTTGTCAGAAGTAAGTTGGCC
GCAGTGTTATCACTCATGGTTATGGCAGCACTGCATAATTCTCTTACTGTCATGCCATCCGTAAGATGCT
TTTCTGTGACTGGTGAATACTCAACCAAGTCATTCTGAGAATAGTGTATGCGGCGACCGAGTTGCTCTTG
CCCGGCGTCAATACGGGATAATACCGCGCCACATAGCAGAACTTTAAAAGTGCTCATCATTGGAAAGCGT
TCTTCGGGGCGAAAACTCTCAAGGATCTTACCGCTGTTGAGATCCAGTTCGATGTAACCCACTCGCGCAC
CCAACTGATCTTCAGCATCTTTTACTTTCACCAGCGTTTCTGGGTGAGCAAAAACAGGAAGGCAAAATGC
CGCAAAAAAGGGAATAAGGGCGACACGGAAATGTTGAATACTCATGCGAAAGCCTCCTGCTGATCCTGTC
TCTTGATAGATGTTTGCAAAAGCTAGGACTCGATTATACGTTGACCGATCAGACTATCAATATCTAGGTT
TAAACAGATCGGTACGCTGCCGTGACCAGGCTTGAGTACAATATCTGACGATTGGACTTCCTGGGTCCCA
AGCTGGATTCCGACTGGCTGACTGCCAAGCAACGATATGGATCGTCGAGACTCGCACTGAGAGGATCGTT
CTCGGTACACCAGGCGCGCCTAGCGTTACACACACAAAAAACCAACACACATCCATCTTCGATGGATAGC
GATTTTATTATCTAAGACTAGGCTTACATACTAGCTTATTCCTTTGCCCTCGGACGAGTGCTGGGGCGTC
GGTTTCCACTATCGGCGAGTACTTCTACACAGCCATCGGTCCAGACGGCGGCGCTTCTGCGGGCGATTTG
TGTACGCCCGACAGTCCCGGCTCCGGATCGGACGATTGCGTCGCATCGACCCTGCGCCCAAGCTGCATCA
TCGAAATTGCCGTCAACCAAGCTCTGATAGAGTTGGTCAAGACCAATGCGGAGCATATACGCCCGGAGCC
GGGGCGATCCTGCAAGCTCCGGATGCCTCCGCTCGAAGTAGCGCGTCTGCTGCTCCATACAAGCCAACCA
CGGCCTCCAGAAGAAGATGTTGGCGACCTCGTATTGGGAATCCCCGAACATCGCCTCGCTCCAGTCAATG
ACCGCTGTTATGCGGCCATTGTCCGTCAGGACATTGTTGGAGCCGAAATCCGCGTGCACGAGGTGCCGGA
CTTCGGGGCAGTCCTCGGCCCAAAGCATCAGCTCATCGAGAGCCTGCGCGACGGACGCACTGACGGTGTC
GTCCATCACAGTTTGCCAGTGATACACATGGGGATCAGCAATCGCGCATATGAAATCACGCCATGTAGTG
TATTGACCGATTCCTTGCGGTCCGAATGGGCCGAACCCGCTCGTCTGGCTAAGATCGGCGGCAGCGATGG
CATCCATTGCCTCCGCGACCGGCTGCAGAACAGCGGGCAGTTCGGTTTCAGGCAGGTCTTGCAACGTGAC
ACCCTGTGCACGGCGGGAGATGCAATAGGTCAGGCTCTCGCTGAACTCCCCAATGTCAAGCACTTCCGGA
ATCGGGAGCGCGGCGGATGCAAAGTGCCGATAAACATAACGATCTTTGTAGAAACCATCGGCGCAGCTAT
TTACCCGCAGGACATATCCACGCCCTCCTACATCGAAGCTGAAAGCACGAGATTCTTCGCCCTCCGAGAG
CTGCATCAGGTCGGAGACGCTGTCGAACTTTTCGATCAGAAACTTCTCGACAGACGTCGCGGTGAGTTCA
GGCTTTTTACCCATGTTGTCTAACAAAAAAGCCAAAAACGGCCAGAATTTAGCGGACAATTTACAAGTCT
AACACTGAAAATTACATATTGACCCAAATGATTACATTTCAAAAGGTGCCTAAAAAACTTCACAAAACAC
ACTCGCCAACCCCGAGCGCATAGTTCAAAACCGGAGCTTCAGCTACTTAAGAAGATAGGTACATAAAACC
GACCAAAGAAACTGACGCCTCACTTATCCCTCCCCTCACCAGAGGTCCGGCGCCTGTCGATTCAGGAGAG
CCTACCCTAGGCCCGAACCCTGCGTCCTGCGACGGAGAAAAGCCTACCGCACACCTACCGGCTGGTGGCC
CCACCCTGCATTATAAGCCAACAGAACGGGTGACGTCACGACACGACGAGGGCGCGCGCTCCCAAAGGTA
CGGGTGCACTGCCCAACGGCACCGCCATAACTGCCGCCCCCGCAACAGACGACAAACCGAGTTCTCCAGT
CAGTGACAAACTTCACGTCAGGGTCCCCAGATGGTGCCCAGCCCATCTCACCCGAATAAGAGCTTTCCCG
CATTAGCGAAGGGCTCAAGACCTTGGGTTCTTGCCGCCCACCATGCCCCCCACCTTGTTTCAACGACCTC
ACAGCCCGCCTCACAAGCGTCTTCCATTCAAGACTCGGGAACAGCCGCCATTTTGCTGCGCTCCCCCCAA
CCCCCAGTTCAGGGCAACCTTGCTCGCGGACCCAGACTACAGCCCTTGGCGGTCTCTCCACACGCTTCCG
TCCCACCGAGCGGCCCGGCGGCCACGAAAGCCCCGGCCAGCCCAGCAGCCCGCTACTCACCAAGTGACGA
TCACAGCGATCCACAAACAAGAACCGCGACCCAAATCCCGGCTGCGACGGAACTAGCTGTGCCACACCCG
GCGCGTCCTTATATAATCATCGGCGTTCACCGCCCCACGGAGATCCCTCCGCAGAATCGCCGAGAAGGGA
CTACTTTTCCTCGCCTGTTCCGCTCTCTGGAAAGAAAACCAGTGCCCTAGAGTCACCCAAGTCCCGTCCT
AAAATGTCCTTCTGCTGATACTGGGGTTCTAAGGCCGAGTCTTATGAGCAGCGGGCCGCTGTCCTGAGCG
TCCGGGCGGAAGGATCAGGACGCTCCTGCGCCCTTCGTCTGACGTGGCAGCGCTCGCCGTGACGAGGGGG
GCGCCCGCGGGAGGCGCCAAAACCCGGCGCGGAGGCCAGGCGCGCCCCGATTTCGATATTCCTCGGATCT
CGGATAGATCGGGATTGAGGATGTAGGTTGAACTTCTCTCGGGTGATCCCGATCTCGGATATTCGGGATT
GGAGTAATACCTGGCGATAGGCGCTGCCAAGCAATAGCCAAGGCGCAAGGCCGGCCAAGAGACTTGCGAT
AGTTCGTTCGAGAGGTAGCCTGCAAGATGGATCGGACGAAAGGTTTGAAGATTTTCCGACGAGGGCCTTG
GAGAGTTCGGAAATTTAAATGCAACTATGGATGAACGAAATAGACAGATCGCTGAGATAGGTGCCTCACT
GATTAAGCATTGGTAACTGTCAGACCAAGTTTACTCATATATACTTTAGATTGATTTAAAACTTCATTTT
TAATTTAAAAGGATCTAGGTGAAGATCCTTTTTGATAATCTCATGACCAAAATCCCTTAACGTGAGTTTT
CGTTCCACTGAGCGTCAGACCCCGTAGAAAAGATCAAAGGATCTTCTTGAGATCCTTTTTTTCTGCGCGT
AATCTGCTGCTTGCAAACAAAAAAACCACCGCTACCAGCGGTGGTTTGTTTGCCGGATCAAGAGCTACCA
ACTCTTTTTCCGAAGGTAACTGGCTTCAGCAGAGCGCAGATACCAAATACTGTTCTTCTAGTGTAGCCGT
AGTTAGGCCACCACTTCAAGAACTCTGTAGCACCGCCTACATACCTCGCTCTGCTAATCCTGTTACCAGT
GGCTGCTGCCAGTGGCGATAAGTCGTGTCTTACCGGGTTGGACTCAAGACGATAGTTACCGGATAAGGCG
CAGCGGTCGGGCTGAACGGGGGGTTCGTGCACACAGCCCAGCTTGGAGCGAACGACCTACACCGAACTGA
GATACCTACAGCGTGAGCTATGAGAAAGCGCCACGCTTCCCGAAGGGAGAAAGGCGGACAGGTATCCGGT
AAGCGGCAGGGTCGGAACAGGAGAGCGCACGAGGGAGCTTCCAGGGGGAAACGCCTGGTATCTTTATAGT
CCTGTCGGGTTTCGCCACCTCTGACTTGAGCGTCGATTTTTGTGATGCTCGTCAGGGGGGCGGAGCCTAT
GGAAAAACGCCAGCAACGCGGCCTTTTTACGGTTCCTGGCCTTTTGCTGGCCTTTTGCTCACATGATTTA
AATGAAACTCGTAATCGGAGAACGGGTGCAATAGCAAGGACCAGATCGAACTTGACTGACGCAATTCTGA
GCGTAGTCGAAACCCAGACAAGTCGATCTCGCCAAGTAGCTGACTTGACTGGTTAATTAAGTTTCGATAG
CCCAAGGTAACCAATGAGATTAGGGAGGGAAGAAAGTTTGATGAACTACTTCTGACCCCTAGTGGTGTCC
AGAAAAGACCATTAAAGGAATGTCTTGATCGAAATCGAGAGATCGCCTGCAGGATAGCTGACGACCTTAA
GGATAAATTTCTGGTAAGGAGGACACGTATGGAAGTGGGCAAGTTGGGGAAGCCGTATCCGTTGCTGAAT
CTGGCATATGTGGGAGTATAAGACGCGCAGCGTCGCATCAGGCATTTTTTTCTGCGCCAATGCCGGTAGA
TAGCAATCCGGCCCGAGGGGCACAAAAAACCCCTCAAGACCCGTTTAGAGGCCCCAAGGGGTTATGCTAC
GATACCGATAGAGATGGGCCAATACCACATTTGTAGAGGTTTTACTTGCTTTAAAAAACCTCCCACACCT
CCCCCTGAACCTGAAACATAAAATGAATGCAATTGTTGTTGTTAACTTGTTTATTGCAGCTTATAATGGT
TACAAATAAAGCAATAGCATCACAAATTTCACAAATAAAGCATTTTTTTCACTGCATTCTAGTTGTGGTT
TGTCCAAACTCATCAATGTATCTTATCATGTCTGTGAGCTGAAGGTACGCTGTATCTCAGTCAGTCAAGC
TAGCAGAGGCCTGCGGATCCTTATTTGTCATCGTCGTCCTTGTAATCAATGTCATGATCTTTGTAGTCTC
CATCGTGGTCCTTATAATCCATCGACTGAAAGTAAAGGTTTTCTAAGGTTGCCCTGTTGTCCAGCATTTC
TTCACAAAGCTTGTTTATGTCTACAGCACCCTGCATGGAAAGCAAAACAGAAAGTAGTGAAACCATTTTT
TCAAAGGCTTCAGTAGTATCTTTAGCTAAGAGAATGTCATTGTGTAACTGGACACATTGAGCCCACAATT
TAGATGATGATTCTACTCTGAGTTGTTGCAAAACTGAGAGTAAGACTACTGATGTGCACTTTACATCTGA
CATTTTCATGGTGGCGGCCGCTGGCGGGTGTGTCGAGTGGATGGTAGGATCGACAAAGATCTGATCTGAC
GGTTCACTAAACCAGCTCTGCTTATATAGACCTCCCACCGTACACGCCTACCGCCCATTTGCGTCAATGG
GGCGGAGTTGTTACGACATTTTGGAAAGTCCCGTTGATTTTGGTGCCAAAACAAACTCCCATTGACGTCA
ATGGGGTGGAGACTTGGAAATCCCCGTGAGTCAAACCGCTATCCACGCCCATTGATGTACTGCCAAAACC
GCATCAGCATGGTAATAGCGATGACTAATACGTAGATGTACTGCCAAGTAGGAAAGTCCCATAAGGTCAT
GTACTGGGCATAATGCCAGGCGGGCCATTTACCGTCATTGACGTCAATAGGGGGCGTACTTGGCATATGA
TACACTTGATGTACTGCCAAGTGGGCAGTTTACCGTAAATACTCCACCCATTGACGTCAATGGAAAGTCC
CTATTGGCGTTACTATGGGAACATACGTCATTATTGACGTCAATGGGCGGGGGTCGTTGGGCGGTCAGCC
AGGCGGGCCATTTACCGTAAGTTATGTAACGCGGAACTCCATATATGGGCTATGAACTAATGACCCCGTA
ATTGATTACTAGATCT
